Addgene plasmid #111099: pCR1163
Purpose: Expresses FANCD2_+_10068200.23-P1P2 sgRNA in pCR1068
Depositing lab: Jacob Corn. Depositing organization: University of California, Berkeley. Publication: CRISPR-Cas9 genome editing in human cells occurs via the Fanconi anemia pathway. Richardson CD, Kazane KR, Feng SJ, Zelin E, Bray NL, Schafer AJ, Floor SN, Corn JE. Nat Genet. 2018 Aug;50(8):1132-1139. doi: 10.1038/s41588-018-0174-0. Epub 2018 Jul 27. PubMed 30054595.
Backbone
  Vector backbone: pCR1068
  Vector type: Lentiviral
Growth in bacteria
  Bacterial resistance: Ampicillin, 100 μg/mL
  Growth temperature: 37°C
  Growth strain: NEB Stable
  Copy number: High Copy
Gene/Insert
  Gene/Insert name: FANCD2 gRNA
  gRNA/shRNA sequence: GCTTAGAGATTAGGCCGCAG
  Species: H. sapiens (human)
  Entrez Gene: FANCD2 (a.k.a. FA-D2, FA4, FACD, FAD, FAD2, FANCD)
  Cloning method: Restriction Enzyme; 5′ cloning site Unknown (unknown if destroyed)
Terms and licenses: Academic/Nonprofit Terms; Industry Terms: Not Available to Industry
How to cite: pCR1163 was a gift from Jacob Corn (Addgene plasmid # 111099 ; http://n2t.net/addgene:111099 ; RRID:Addgene_111099)
