[The description below was written by a language model from this plasmid's Addgene catalogue record and pLannotate feature annotations shown in this document.]
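Description:
pCR1163 is a lentiviral single-guide RNA expression plasmid built on the pCR1068 backbone, carrying a guide directed against human FANCD2, a Fanconi anemia pathway gene. The guide's name follows the promoter-targeted (P1P2) naming style of CRISPRi libraries, but the record does not state which Cas9 variant it is meant to pair with. In bacteria it is maintained at high copy through a ColE1/pUC-type origin and selected with ampicillin via the β-lactamase gene.

The viral portion has a third-generation-style layout. A CMV enhancer/promoter drives a truncated HIV-1 5' LTR, followed by the Ψ packaging signal with a gag fragment, the Rev response element for Rev-dependent export of the genomic RNA, and the cPPT/CTS. A WPRE, a nef fragment and a second truncated LTR close the transfer cassette.

Between these elements lies a region flanked by two loxP sites in the same orientation. It contains an S. pyogenes tracrRNA-derived scaffold, marking the sgRNA cassette, and an EF-1α promoter driving puromycin N-acetyltransferase followed by mEGFP. The promoter driving the sgRNA is not annotated in the feature table, nor is any linker between PuroR and mEGFP, so how the two are co-expressed is not stated. The directly repeated loxP sites would in principle allow Cre to excise the guide and marker cassette.

Transduced cells can therefore be selected with puromycin or followed by green fluorescence. The plasmid comes from a study of the role of the Fanconi anemia pathway in Cas9 genome editing in human cells, where it serves to target FANCD2.
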