Features (pLannotate 1.2.2; 23 found; start..end, strand, type, name):
     11..390     +  enhancer       CMV enhancer: human cytomegalovirus immediate early enhancer
    391..590     +  promoter       CMV promoter: human cytomegalovirus (CMV) immediate early promoter
    608..788     +  LTR            5' LTR (truncated): truncated 5' long terminal repeat (LTR) from HIV-1
    835..960     +  misc_feature   HIV-1 Ψ: packaging signal of human immunodeficiency virus type 1
    944..1282    +  CDS            HIV-1 gag (fragment): gag protein from human immunodeficiency virus 1; gag
   1457..1690    +  misc_feature   RRE: The Rev response element (RRE) of HIV-1 allows for Rev-dependent mRNA export from the nucleus to the cytoplasm.
   2067..2167    +  CDS            Rev (fragment): human immunodeficiency virus 1 (HIV-1) Rev protein; rev; enhances nuclear export of unspliced and incompletely spliced viral mRNAs
   2217..2334    +  misc_feature   cPPT/CTS: central polypurine tract and central termination sequence of HIV-1
   2595..2628    +  protein_bind   loxP: Cre-mediated recombination occurs in the 8-bp core sequence (GCATACAT). Cre recombinase
   2753..2820    +  misc_RNA       tracrRNA (fragment): trans-activating CRISPR RNA for the Streptococcus pyogenes CRISPR/Cas9 system
   2893..4064    +  promoter       EF-1α promoter: strong constitutive promoter for human elongation factor EF-1α
   4076..4672    +  CDS            PuroR: puromycin N-acetyltransferase; pac from Streptomyces alboniger; confers resistance to puromycin
   4748..5467    +  CDS            mEGFP: enhanced GFP with monomerizing A206K mutation (Zacharias et al., 2002) mammalian codon-optimized
   5487..5520    +  protein_bind   loxP: Cre-mediated recombination occurs in the 8-bp core sequence (GCATACAT). Cre recombinase
   5553..5576    +  misc_feature   MCS (fragment): pBluescript multiple cloning site
   5576..6164    +  misc_feature   WPRE: woodchuck hepatitis virus posttranscriptional regulatory element
   6165..6184    +  misc_feature   MCS (fragment): pBluescript multiple cloning site
   6186..6686    +  CDS            nef (fragment): NEF_HV1LA - Experimental evidence at protein level: Swiss-Prot protein existence level 1. Extracellular Nef protein targets CD4(+) T-lymphocytes for apoptosis by interacting with CXCR4 surface receptors. From Human immunodeficiency virus type 1 group M subtype B (isolate Lai) (HIV-1).
   6693..6873    +  LTR            5' LTR (truncated): truncated 5' long terminal repeat (LTR) from HIV-1
   6935..7523    -  rep_origin     ori: high-copy-number ColE1/pMB1/pBR322/pUC origin of replication
   7694..8554    -  CDS            AmpR: β-lactamase; bla; confers resistance to ampicillin, carbenicillin, and related antibiotics
   8555..8659    -  promoter       AmpR promoter: bla
   8718..8770    -  misc_feature   bom (fragment): basis of mobility region from pBR322
>Addgene plasmid #111099 | pCR1163 | addgene full sequence | sequence record 211879 | Addgene NGS Result
TATACGCGTTGACATTGATTATTGACTAGTTATTAATAGTAATCAATTACGGGGTCATTAGTTCATAGCC
CATATATGGAGTTCCGCGTTACATAACTTACGGTAAATGGCCCGCCTGGCTGACCGCCCAACGACCCCCG
CCCATTGACGTCAATAATGACGTATGTTCCCATAGTAACGCCAATAGGGACTTTCCATTGACGTCAATGG
GTGGAGTATTTACGGTAAACTGCCCACTTGGCAGTACATCAAGTGTATCATATGCCAAGTACGCCCCCTA
TTGACGTCAATGACGGTAAATGGCCCGCCTGGCATTATGCCCAGTACATGACCTTATGGGACTTTCCTAC
TTGGCAGTACATCTACGTATTAGTCATCGCTATTACCATGGTGATGCGGTTTTGGCAGTACATCAATGGG
CGTGGATAGCGGTTTGACTCACGGGGATTTCCAAGTCTCCACCCCATTGACGTCAATGGGAGTTTGTTTT
GGCACCAAAATCAACGGGACTTTCCAAAATGTCGTAACAACTCCGCCCCATTGACGCAAATGGGCGGTAG
GCGTGTACGGTGGGAGGTCTATATAAGCAGCGCGTTTTGCCTGTACTGGGTCTCTCTGGTTAGACCAGAT
CTGAGCCTGGGAGCTCTCTGGCTAACTAGGGAACCCACTGCTTAAGCCTCAATAAAGCTTGCCTTGAGTG
CTTCAAGTAGTGTGTGCCCGTCTGTTGTGTGACTCTGGTAACTAGAGATCCCTCAGACCCTTTTAGTCAG
TGTGGAAAATCTCTAGCAGTGGCGCCCGAACAGGGACTTGAAAGCGAAAGGGAAACCAGAGGAGCTCTCT
CGACGCAGGACTCGGCTTGCTGAAGCGCGCACGGCAAGAGGCGAGGGGCGGCGACTGGTGAGTACGCCAA
AAATTTTGACTAGCGGAGGCTAGAAGGAGAGAGATGGGTGCGAGAGCGTCAGTATTAAGCGGGGGAGAAT
TAGATCGCGATGGGAAAAAATTCGGTTAAGGCCAGGGGGAAAGAAAAAATATAAATTAAAACATATAGTA
TGGGCAAGCAGGGAGCTAGAACGATTCGCAGTTAATCCTGGCCTGTTAGAAACATCAGAAGGCTGTAGAC
AAATACTGGGACAGCTACAACCATCCCTTCAGACAGGATCAGAAGAACTTAGATCATTATATAATACAGT
AGCAACCCTCTATTGTGTGCATCAAAGGATAGAGATAAAAGACACCAAGGAAGCTTTAGACAAGATAGAG
GAAGAGCAAAACAAAAGTAAGACCACCGCACAGCAAGCGGCCGGCCGCTGATCTTCAGACCTGGAGGAGG
AGATATGAGGGACAATTGGAGAAGTGAATTATATAAATATAAAGTAGTAAAAATTGAACCATTAGGAGTA
GCACCCACCAAGGCAAAGAGAAGAGTGGTGCAGAGAGAAAAAAGAGCAGTGGGAATAGGAGCTTTGTTCC
TTGGGTTCTTGGGAGCAGCAGGAAGCACTATGGGCGCAGCGTCAATGACGCTGACGGTACAGGCCAGACA
ATTATTGTCTGGTATAGTGCAGCAGCAGAACAATTTGCTGAGGGCTATTGAGGCGCAACAGCATCTGTTG
CAACTCACAGTCTGGGGCATCAAGCAGCTCCAGGCAAGAATCCTGGCTGTGGAAAGATACCTAAAGGATC
AACAGCTCCTGGGGATTTGGGGTTGCTCTGGAAAACTCATTTGCACCACTGCTGTGCCTTGGAATGCTAG
TTGGAGTAATAAATCTCTGGAACAGATTTGGAATCACACGACCTGGATGGAGTGGGACAGAGAAATTAAC
AATTACACAAGCTTAATACACTCCTTAATTGAAGAATCGCAAAACCAGCAAGAAAAGAATGAACAAGAAT
TATTGGAATTAGATAAATGGGCAAGTTTGTGGAATTGGTTTAACATAACAAATTGGCTGTGGTATATAAA
ATTATTCATAATGATAGTAGGAGGCTTGGTAGGTTTAAGAATAGTTTTTGCTGTACTTTCTATAGTGAAT
AGAGTTAGGCAGGGATATTCACCATTATCGTTTCAGACCCACCTCCCAACCCCGAGGGGACCCGACAGGC
CCGAAGGAATAGAAGAAGAAGGTGGAGAGAGAGACAGAGACAGATCCATTCGATTAGTGAACGGATCGGC
ACTGCGTGCGCCAATTCTGCAGACAAATGGCAGTATTCATCCACAATTTTAAAAGAAAAGGGGGGATTGG
GGGGTACAGTGCAGGGGAAAGAATAGTAGACATAATAGCAACAGACATACAAACTAAAGAATTACAAAAA
CAAATTACAAAAATTCAAAATTTTCGGGTTTATTACAGGGACAGCAGAGATCCAGTTTGGTTAGTACCGG
GCCCGCCCTGCAGGTCTAGAGATCCGACGCGCCATCTCTAGGCCCGCGCCGGCCCCCTCGCACGGACTTG
TGGGAGAAGCTCGGCTACTCCCCTGCCCCGGTTAATTTGCATATAATATTTCCTAGTAACTATAGAGGCT
TAATGTGCGATAAAAGACAGATAATCTGTTCTTTTTAATACTAGCTACATTTTACATGATAGGCTTGGAT
TTCTATAACTTCGTATAGCATACATTATACGAAGTTATAAACAGCACAAAAGGAAACTCACCCTAACTGT
AAAGTAATTGTGTGTTTTGAGACTATAAGTATCCCTTGGAGAACCACCTTGTTGGCTTAGAGATTAGGCC
GCAGGTTTAAGAGCTAAGCTGGAAACAGCATAGCAAGTTTAAATAAGGCTAGTCCGTTATCAACTTGAAA
AAGTGGCACCGAGTCGGTGCTTTTTTTCTCGAGTACTAGGATCCATTAGGCGGCCGCCCTGCAGGGTGGA
TAACCGTATTACCGCCATGCATGTGCCCGTCAGTGGGCAGAGCGCACATCGCCCACAGTCCCCGAGAAGT
TGGGGGGAGGGGTCGGCAATTGAACCGGTGCCTAGAGAAGGTGGCGCGGGGTAAACTGGGAAAGTGATGT
CGTGTACTGGCTCCGCCTTTTTCCCGAGGGTGGGGGAGAACCGTATATAAGTGCAGTAGTCGCCGTGAAC
GTTCTTTTTCGCAACGGGTTTGCCGCCAGAACACAGGTAAGTGCCGTGTGTGGTTCCCGCGGGCCTGGCC
TCTTTACGGGTTATGGCCCTTGCGTGCCTTGAATTACTTCCACCTGGCTGCAGTACGTGATTCTTGATCC
CGAGCTTCGGGTTGGAAGTGGGTGGGAGAGTTCGAGGCCTTGCGCTTAAGGAGCCCCTTCGCCTCGTGCT
TGAGTTGAGGCCTGGCCTGGGCGCTGGGGCCGCCGCGTGCGAATCTGGTGGCACCTTCGCGCCTGTCTCG
CTGCTTTCGATAAGTCTCTAGCCATTTAAAATTTTTGATGACCTGCTGCGACGCTTTTTTTCTGGCAAGA
TAGTCTTGTAAATGCGGGCCAAGATCTGCACACTGGTATTTCGGTTTTTGGGGCCGCGGGCGGCGACGGG
GCCCGTGCGTCCCAGCGCACATGTTCGGCGAGGCGGGGCCTGCGAGCGCGGCCACCGAGAATCGGACGGG
GGTAGTCTCAAGCTGGCCGGCCTGCTCTGGTGCCTGGCCTCGCGCCGCCGTGTATCGCCCCGCCCTGGGC
GGCAAGGCTGGCCCGGTCGGCACCAGTTGCGTGAGCGGAAAGATGGCCGCTTCCCGGCCCTGCTGCAGGG
AGCTCAAAATGGAGGACGCGGCGCTCGGGAGAGCGGGCGGGTGAGTCACCCACACAAAGGAAAAGGGCCT
TTCCGTCCTCAGCCGTCGCTTCATGTGACTCCACGGAGTACCGGGCGCCGTCCAGGCACCTCGATTAGTT
CTCGCGCTTTTGGAGTACGTCGTCTTTAGGTTGGGGGGAGGGGTTTTATGCGATGGAGTTTCCCCACACT
GAGTGGGTGGAGACTGAAGTTAGGCCAGCTTGGCACTTGATGTAATTCTCCTTGGAATTTGCCCTTTTTG
AGTTTGGATCTTGGTTCATTCTCAAGCCTCAGACAGTGGTTCAAAGTTTTTTTCTTCCATTTCAGGTGTC
GTGAGCTAGCCCACCATGACCGAGTACAAGCCCACGGTGCGCCTCGCCACCCGCGACGACGTCCCCCGGG
CCGTACGCACCCTCGCCGCCGCGTTCGCCGACTACCCCGCCACGCGCCACACCGTCGACCCGGACCGCCA
CATCGAGCGGGTCACCGAGCTGCAAGAACTCTTCCTCACGCGCGTCGGGCTCGACATCGGCAAGGTGTGG
GTCGCGGACGACGGCGCCGCGGTGGCGGTCTGGACCACGCCGGAGAGCGTCGAAGCGGGGGCGGTGTTCG
CCGAGATCGGCCCGCGCATGGCCGAGTTGAGCGGTTCCCGGCTGGCCGCGCAGCAACAGATGGAAGGCCT
CCTGGCGCCGCACCGGCCCAAGGAGCCCGCGTGGTTCCTGGCCACCGTCGGCGTCTCGCCCGACCACCAG
GGCAAGGGTCTGGGCAGCGCCGTCGTGCTCCCCGGAGTGGAGGCGGCCGAGCGCGCCGGGGTGCCCGCCT
TCCTGGAGACCTCCGCGCCCCGCAACCTCCCCTTCTACGAGCGGCTCGGCTTCACCGTCACCGCCGACGT
CGAGGTGCCCGAAGGACCGCGCACCTGGTGCATGACCCGCAAGCCCGGTGCCGGATCGGGAGAGGGCAGA
GGAAGTCTGCTAACATGCGGTGACGTCGAGGAGAATCCTGGCCCACCGGTCGCCACCATGGTGAGCAAGG
GCGAGGAGCTGTTCACCGGGGTGGTGCCCATCCTGGTCGAGCTGGACGGCGACGTAAACGGCCACAAGTT
CAGCGTGTCCGGCGAGGGCGAGGGCGATGCCACCTACGGCAAGCTGACCCTGAAGTTCATCTGCACCACC
GGCAAGCTGCCGGTGCCCTGGCCCACCCTCGTGACCACCCTGACCCATGGCGTGCAGTGCTTCAGCCGCT
ACCCCGACCACATGAAGCAGCACGACTTCTTCAAGTCCGCCATGCCCGAAGGCTACGTCCAGGAGCGCAC
CATCTTCTTCAAGGACGACGGCAACTACAAGACCCGCGCCGAGGTGAAGTTCGAGGGCGACACCCTGGTG
AACCGCATCGAGCTGAAGGGCATCGACTTCAAGGAGGACGGCAACATCCTGGGGCACAAGCTGGAGTACA
ACTACAACAGCCACAACGTCTATATCATGGCCGACAAGCAGAAGAACGGCATCAAGGTGAACTTCAAGAT
CCGCCACAACATCGAGGACGGCAGCGTGCAGCTCGCCGACCACTACCAGCAGAACACCCCCATCGGCGAC
GGCCCCGTGCTGCTGCCCGACAACCACTACCTGAGCACCCAGTCCAAGCTGAGTAAAGACCCCAACGAGA
AGCGCGATCACATGGTCCTGCTGGAGTTCGTGACCGCCGCCGGGATCACTCTCGGCATGGACGAGCTGTA
CAAGTAAGAATTCGTCGAGGGACCTAATAACTTCGTATAGCATACATTATACGAAGTTATACATGTTTAA
GGGTTCCGGTTCCACTAGGTACAATTCGATATCAAGCTTATCGATAATCAACCTCTGGATTACAAAATTT
GTGAAAGATTGACTGGTATTCTTAACTATGTTGCTCCTTTTACGCTATGTGGATACGCTGCTTTAATGCC
TTTGTATCATGCTATTGCTTCCCGTATGGCTTTCATTTTCTCCTCCTTGTATAAATCCTGGTTGCTGTCT
CTTTATGAGGAGTTGTGGCCCGTTGTCAGGCAACGTGGCGTGGTGTGCACTGTGTTTGCTGACGCAACCC
CCACTGGTTGGGGCATTGCCACCACCTGTCAGCTCCTTTCCGGGACTTTCGCTTTCCCCCTCCCTATTGC
CACGGCGGAACTCATCGCCGCCTGCCTTGCCCGCTGCTGGACAGGGGCTCGGCTGTTGGGCACTGACAAT
TCCGTGGTGTTGTCGGGGAAATCATCGTCCTTTCCTTGGCTGCTCGCCTGTGTTGCCACCTGGATTCTGC
GCGGGACGTCCTTCTGCTACGTCCCTTCGGCCCTCAATCCAGCGGACCTTCCTTCCCGCGGCCTGCTGCC
GGCTCTGCGGCCTCTTCCGCGTCTTCGCCTTCGCCCTCAGACGAGTCGGATCTCCCTTTGGGCCGCCTCC
CCGCATCGATACCGTCGACCTCGATCGAGACCTAGAAAAACATGGAGCAATCACAAGTAGCAATACAGCA
GCTACCAATGCTGATTGTGCCTGGCTAGAAGCACAAGAGGAGGAGGAGGTGGGTTTTCCAGTCACACCTC
AGGTACCTTTAAGACCAATGACTTACAAGGCAGCTGTAGATCTTAGCCACTTTTTAAAAGAAAAGGGGGG
ACTGGAAGGGCTAATTCACTCCCAACGAAGACAAGATATCCTTGATCTGTGGATCTACCACACACAAGGC
TACTTCCCTGATTGGCAGAACTACACACCAGGGCCAGGGATCAGATATCCACTGACCTTTGGATGGTGCT
ACAAGCTAGTACCAGTTGAGCAAGAGAAGGTAGAAGAAGCCAATGAAGGAGAGAACACCCGCTTGTTACA
CCCTGTGAGCCTGCATGGGATGGATGACCCGGAGAGAGAAGTATTAGAGTGGAGGTTTGACAGCCGCCTA
GCATTTCATCACATGGCCCGAGAGCTGCATCCGGACTGTACTGGGTCTCTCTGGTTAGACCAGATCTGAG
CCTGGGAGCTCTCTGGCTAACTAGGGAACCCACTGCTTAAGCCTCAATAAAGCTTGCCTTGAGTGCTTCA
AGTAGTGTGTGCCCGTCTGTTGTGTGACTCTGGTAACTAGAGATCCCTCAGACCCTTTTAGTCAGTGTGG
AAAATCTCTAGCAGCATGTGAGCAAAAGGCCAGCAAAAGGCCAGGAACCGTAAAAAGGCCGCGTTGCTGG
CGTTTTTCCATAGGCTCCGCCCCCCTGACGAGCATCACAAAAATCGACGCTCAAGTCAGAGGTGGCGAAA
CCCGACAGGACTATAAAGATACCAGGCGTTTCCCCCTGGAAGCTCCCTCGTGCGCTCTCCTGTTCCGACC
CTGCCGCTTACCGGATACCTGTCCGCCTTTCTCCCTTCGGGAAGCGTGGCGCTTTCTCATAGCTCACGCT
GTAGGTATCTCAGTTCGGTGTAGGTCGTTCGCTCCAAGCTGGGCTGTGTGCACGAACCCCCCGTTCAGCC
CGACCGCTGCGCCTTATCCGGTAACTATCGTCTTGAGTCCAACCCGGTAAGACACGACTTATCGCCACTG
GCAGCAGCCACTGGTAACAGGATTAGCAGAGCGAGGTATGTAGGCGGTGCTACAGAGTTCTTGAAGTGGT
GGCCTAACTACGGCTACACTAGAAGAACAGTATTTGGTATCTGCGCTCTGCTGAAGCCAGTTACCTTCGG
AAAAAGAGTTGGTAGCTCTTGATCCGGCAAACAAACCACCGCTGGTAGCGGTGGTTTTTTTGTTTGCAAG
CAGCAGATTACGCGCAGAAAAAAAGGATCTCAAGAAGATCCTTTGATCTTTTCTACGGGGTCTGACGCTC
AGTGGAACGAAAACTCACGTTAAGGGATTTTGGTCATGAGATTATCAAAAAGGATCTTCACCTAGATCCT
TTTAAATTAAAAATGAAGTTTTAAATCAATCTAAAGTATATATGAGTAAACTTGGTCTGACAGTTACCAA
TGCTTAATCAGTGAGGCACCTATCTCAGCGATCTGTCTATTTCGTTCATCCATAGTTGCCTGACTCCCCG
TCGTGTAGATAACTACGATACGGGAGGGCTTACCATCTGGCCCCAGTGCTGCAATGATACCGCGAGACCC
ACGCTCACCGGCTCCAGATTTATCAGCAATAAACCAGCCAGCCGGAAGGGCCGAGCGCAGAAGTGGTCCT
GCAACTTTATCCGCCTCCATCCAGTCTATTAATTGTTGCCGGGAAGCTAGAGTAAGTAGTTCGCCAGTTA
ATAGTTTGCGCAACGTTGTTGCCATTGCTACAGGCATCGTGGTGTCACGCTCGTCGTTTGGTATGGCTTC
ATTCAGCTCCGGTTCCCAACGATCAAGGCGAGTTACATGATCCCCCATGTTGTGCAAAAAAGCGGTTAGC
TCCTTCGGTCCTCCGATCGTTGTCAGAAGTAAGTTGGCCGCAGTGTTATCACTCATGGTTATGGCAGCAC
TGCATAATTCTCTTACTGTCATGCCATCCGTAAGATGCTTTTCTGTGACTGGTGAGTACTCAACCAAGTC
ATTCTGAGAATAGTGTATGCGGCGACCGAGTTGCTCTTGCCCGGCGTCAATACGGGATAATACCGCGCCA
CATAGCAGAACTTTAAAAGTGCTCATCATTGGAAAACGTTCTTCGGGGCGAAAACTCTCAAGGATCTTAC
CGCTGTTGAGATCCAGTTCGATGTAACCCACTCGTGCACCCAACTGATCTTCAGCATCTTTTACTTTCAC
CAGCGTTTCTGGGTGAGCAAAAACAGGAAGGCAAAATGCCGCAAAAAAGGGAATAAGGGCGACACGGAAA
TGTTGAATACTCATACTCTTCCTTTTTCAATATTATTGAAGCATTTATCAGGGTTATTGTCTCATGAGCG
GATACATATTTGAATGTATTTAGAAAAATAAACAAATAGGGGTTCCGCGCACATTTCCCCGAAAAGTGCC
ACCTGACGTCGACGGATCGGGAGATCTCCCGATCCCCTATGGTGCACTCTCAGTACAATCTGCTCTGATG
CCGCATAGTTAAGCCAGTATCTGCTCCCTGCTTGTGTGTTGGAGGTCGCTGAGTAGTGCGCGAGCAAAAT
TTAAGCTACAACAAGGCAAGGCTTGACCGACAATTGCATGAAGAATCTGCTTAGGGTTAGGCGTTTTGCG
CTGCTTCGCGATGTACGGGCCAGA
